Addgene plasmid #217151: pCMV-Tc1-16_Xt
Purpose: Mammalian expression vector for expression of Tc1-16_Xt transposase (CMV promoter)
Depositing lab: Haoyi Wang. Depositing organization: Institute of Zoology, Chinese Academy of Sciences. Publication: Heterologous survey of 130 DNA transposons in human cells highlights their functional divergence and expands the genome engineering toolbox. Zhang T, Tan S, Tang N, Li Y, Zhang C, Sun J, Guo Y, Gao H, Cai Y, Sun W, Wang C, Fu L, Ma H, Wu Y, Hu X, Zhang X, Gee P, Yan W, Zhao Y, Chen Q, Guo B, Wang H, Zhang YE. Cell. 2024 Jul 11;187(14):3741-3760.e30. doi: 10.1016/j.cell.2024.05.007. Epub 2024 Jun 5. PubMed 38843831.
Backbone
  Vector backbone: pCMV
  Vector type: Mammalian Expression
Growth in bacteria
  Bacterial resistance: Ampicillin, 100 μg/mL
  Growth temperature: 37°C
  Growth strain: DH5alpha
  Copy number: High Copy
Gene/Insert
  Gene/Insert name: Tc1-16_Xt transposase
  Species: Synthetic
  Cloning method: Restriction Enzyme; 5′ cloning site Unknown (unknown if destroyed); 3′ cloning site Unknown (unknown if destroyed)
Terms and licenses: Academic/Nonprofit Terms; Industry Terms: Not Available to Industry
How to cite: pCMV-Tc1-16_Xt was a gift from Haoyi Wang (Addgene plasmid # 217151 ; http://n2t.net/addgene:217151 ; RRID:Addgene_217151)
