[The description below was written by a language model from this plasmid's Addgene catalogue record and pLannotate feature annotations shown in this document.]
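Description:
pCMV-Tc1-16_Xt is a 5.6 kb mammalian expression plasmid built on a pCMV backbone to produce the Tc1-16_Xt transposase, a synthetic coding sequence for a Tc1-type DNA transposase. In bacteria it is maintained at high copy from a ColE1/pUC-type origin and selected with ampicillin through the β-lactamase gene and its native promoter. An f1 phage origin is also present, along with short backbone remnants (lac promoter/operator, CAP site, a lacI fragment and a bom fragment) that have no evident role in the construct's function.

The expression unit consists of the human cytomegalovirus immediate-early enhancer and promoter, followed by a T7 promoter, an unannotated interval of roughly 1.1 kb, a reverse-oriented SP6 promoter and the bovine growth hormone polyadenylation signal. The automated annotation did not label the transposase itself, but the unannotated gap between the T7 and SP6 sites is where the insert would be expected to sit. The cloning sites used are recorded as unknown, and no epitope tags or reporters are annotated. The flanking phage promoters could in principle support in vitro transcription or serve as sequencing primer sites. Downstream, an SV40 early promoter drives only a short fragment of a bleomycin-family resistance gene before an SV40 poly(A) signal, so the plasmid does not appear to carry an intact mammalian selection marker.

The plasmid was deposited with a survey of 130 DNA transposons tested heterologously in human cells for genome engineering. It therefore serves as the transposase source, presumably supplied transiently alongside a separate plasmid carrying the matching transposon, although the record does not describe that partner construct.
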