Features (pLannotate 1.2.2; 19 found; start..end, strand, type, name):
      1..380     +  enhancer       CMV enhancer: human cytomegalovirus immediate early enhancer
    381..584     +  promoter       CMV promoter: human cytomegalovirus (CMV) immediate early promoter
    580..613     +  LTR            5' LTR (truncated) (fragment): truncated 5' long terminal repeat (LTR) from HIV-1
    629..647     +  promoter       T7 promoter: promoter for bacteriophage T7 RNA polymerase
   1791..1809    -  promoter       SP6 promoter: promoter for bacteriophage SP6 RNA polymerase
   1835..2059    +  polyA_signal   bGH poly(A) signal: bovine growth hormone polyadenylation signal
   2063..2084    +  promoter       SV40 promoter (fragment): SV40 enhancer and early promoter
   2105..2533    +  rep_origin     f1 ori (sequence partly withheld): f1 bacteriophage origin of replication; arrow indicates direction of (+) strand synthesis
   2547..2876    +  promoter       SV40 promoter: SV40 enhancer and early promoter
   2889..3047    +  CDS            ble (fragment): BLE_KLEPN - Experimental evidence at protein level: Swiss-Prot protein existence level 1. Binding protein with a strong affinity to the bleomycin family of antibiotics. Binds to CL990; an antimitotic-antibiotic compound. From Klebsiella pneumoniae.
   3042..3163    +  polyA_signal   SV40 poly(A) signal: SV40 polyadenylation signal
   3236..3252    -  protein_bind   lac operator: The lac repressor binds to the lac operator to inhibit transcription in E. coli. This inhibition can be relieved by adding lactose or isopropyl-β-D-thiogalactopyranoside (IPTG). lac repressor encoded by lacI
   3260..3290    -  promoter       lac promoter: promoter for the E. coli lac operon
   3305..3326    -  protein_bind   CAP binding site: CAP binding activates transcription in the presence of cAMP. E. coli catabolite activator protein
   3339..3431    -  CDS            lacI (fragment): lac repressor; lacI; The lac repressor binds to the lac operator to inhibit transcription in E. coli. This inhibition can be relieved by adding lactose or isopropyl-β-D-thiogalactopyranoside (IPTG).
   3614..4202    -  rep_origin     ori: high-copy-number ColE1/pMB1/pBR322/pUC origin of replication
   4373..5233    -  CDS            AmpR: β-lactamase; bla; confers resistance to ampicillin, carbenicillin, and related antibiotics
   5234..5338    -  promoter       AmpR promoter: bla
   5397..5449    -  misc_feature   bom (fragment): basis of mobility region from pBR322
>Addgene plasmid #217151 | pCMV-Tc1-16_Xt | addgene full sequence | sequence record 442906 | Addgene NGS Result
GACATTGATTATTGACTAGTTATTAATAGTAATCAATTACGGGGTCATTAGTTCATAGCCCATATATGGA
GTTCCGCGTTACATAACTTACGGTAAATGGCCCGCCTGGCTGACCGCCCAACGACCCCCGCCCATTGACG
TCAATAATGACGTATGTTCCCATAGTAACGCCAATAGGGACTTTCCATTGACGTCAATGGGTGGAGTATT
TACGGTAAACTGCCCACTTGGCAGTACATCAAGTGTATCATATGCCAAGTACGCCCCCTATTGACGTCAA
TGACGGTAAATGGCCCGCCTGGCATTATGCCCAGTACATGACCTTATGGGACTTTCCTACTTGGCAGTAC
ATCTACGTATTAGTCATCGCTATTACCATGGTGATGCGGTTTTGGCAGTACATCAATGGGCGTGGATAGC
GGTTTGACTCACGGGGATTTCCAAGTCTCCACCCCATTGACGTCAATGGGAGTTTGTTTTGGCACCAAAA
TCAACGGGACTTTCCAAAATGTCGTAACAACTCCGCCCCATTGACGCAAATGGGCGGTAGGCGTGTACGG
TGGGAGGTCTATATAAGCAGAGCTCTCTGGCTAACTAGAGAACCCACTGCTTACTGGCTTATCGAAATTA
ATACGACTCACTATAGGGAGACCCAAGCTTGGTACCGAGCTCGGATCCACTAGTAACGGCCGCCAGTGTG
CTGGAATTCGCCGCCACCATGGACAACCGTAAACGCCGCCGCGAACTGTCAGAAGATCTGCGCACCAAGA
TTGTGGAAAAATATCAGCAGAGCCAGGGCTATAAAAGCATTAGCCGCGACTTAGACTTACCGCTGAGCAC
CGTGCGCAACATCATTAAGAAGTTTGCGACCCATGGCACCGTGGCAAACTTACCTGGTCGTGGCCGCAAA
CGCAAAATTGATGAACGCCTGCAGCGTCGTATAGTGCGCATGGTGGACAAACAGCCTCAGACCAGCAGCA
AAGAGATCCAGGCCGTGTTACAAGCGCAAGGTGCGTCAGTTAGCGCACGTACCATTCGCCGCCATCTGAA
CGAAATGAAACGCTATGGCCGTCGTCCTCGCCGTACCCCTTTATTAACCCAGCGCCATAAAAAAGCGCGC
CTGCAGTTTGCGAAGATGTATCTGAGCAAGCCGCAGAGCTTTTGGGAAAACGTGCTGTGGACCGATGAAA
CCAAGATCGAACTGTTTGGCAAAGCGCACCATAGCACCGTGTATCGCAAACGCAACGAAGCGTACAAGGA
AAAAAACACCGTGCCTACCGTGAAATATGGCGGCGGCAGCATGATGTTTTGGGGCTGCTTTGCAGCGTCA
GGTACCGGTTGTCTGGAATGCGTGCAGGGCATTATGAAAAGCGAGGACTATCAGCGTATTCTGGGCCGCA
CCGTTGAACCTAGCGTGCGTAAATTAGGCCTGCGTCCTCGCTCATGGGTGTTTCAGCAGGATAACGATCC
TAAACATACCAGCAAAAGCACCCAGAAATGGATGGCGACCAAGCGTTGGCGTGTTCTGAAATGGCCTGCC
ATGAGCCCTGATCTGAACCCGATTGAACATCTGTGGCGCGACCTGAAAATTGCGGTGGGCAAACGCCGTC
CTAGCAACAAACGCGATCTGGAGCAGTTTGCGAAAGAAGAGTGGAGCAAAATTCCGGGCGAACGCTGCAA
AAAGCTGATCGACGGCTATCGCAAACGCCTGATTAGCGTGATTTTCAGCAAAGGCTGCGCCACCAAGTAT
TGATGAGCGGCCGCTCGAGCATGCATCTAGAGGGCCCTATTCTATAGTGTCACCTAAATGCTAGAGCTCG
CTGATCAGCCTCGACTGTGCCTTCTAGTTGCCAGCCATCTGTTGTTTGCCCCTCCCCCGTGCCTTCCTTG
ACCCTGGAAGGTGCCACTCCCACTGTCCTTTCCTAATAAAATGAGGAAATTGCATCGCATTGTCTGAGTA
GGTGTCATTCTATTCTGGGGGGTGGGGTGGGGCAGGACAGCAAGGGGGAGGATTGGGAAGACAATAGCAG
GCATGCTGGGGATGCGGTGGGCTCTATGGCTTCTGAGGCGGAAAGAACCAGCTGGGGCTCTAGGGGGTAT
CCCC
[124 nt withheld, positions 2105-2228]
C
[91 nt withheld, positions 2230-2320]
A
[49 nt withheld, positions 2322-2370]
CCTTTGACGTTGGAGTCCACGTTCTTT
[37 nt withheld, positions 2398-2434]
ACCCTATCTCGGTCTATTCTTTTGATTTATAAGGGATTTTGCCGATTTCGGCCTATTGGTTAAAAAATGA
GCTGATTTAACAAAAATTTAACGCGAATTAATTCTGTGGAATGTGTGTCAGTTAGGGTGTGGAAAGTCCC
CAGGCTCCCCAGCAGGCAGAAGTATGCAAAGCATGCATCTCAATTAGTCAGCAACCAGGTGTGGAAAGTC
CCCAGGCTCCCCAGCAGGCAGAAGTATGCAAAGCATGCATCTCAATTAGTCAGCAACCATAGTCCCGCCC
CTAACTCCGCCCATCCCGCCCCTAACTCCGCCCAGTTCCGCCCATTCTCCGCCCCATGGCTGACTAATTT
TTTTTATTTATGCAGAGGCCGAGGCCGCCTCTGCCTCTGAGCTATTCCAGAAGTAGTGAGGAGGCTTTTT
TGGAGGCCTAGGCTTTTGCAAAAAGCTCCCCGAAATGACCGACCAAGCGACGCCCAACCTGCCATCACGA
GATTTCGATTCCACCGCCGCCTTCTATGAAAGGTTGGGCTTCGGAATCGTTTTCCGGGACGCCGGCTGGA
TGATCCTCCAGCGCGGGGATCTCATGCTGGAGTTCTTCGCCCACCCCAACTTGTTTATTGCAGCTTATAA
TGGTTACAAATAAAGCAATAGCATCACAAATTTCACAAATAAAGCATTTTTTTCACTGCATTCTAGTTGT
GGTTTGTCCAAACTCATCAATGTATCTTATCATGTCTGTATACCGTCGACCTCTAGCTAGAGCTTGGCGT
AATCATGGTCATAGCTGTTTCCTGTGTGAAATTGTTATCCGCTCACAATTCCACACAACATACGAGCCGG
AAGCATAAAGTGTAAAGCCTGGGGTGCCTAATGAGTGAGCTAACTCACATTAATTGCGTTGCGCTCACTG
CCCGCTTTCCAGTCGGGAAACCTGTCGTGCCAGCTGCATTAATGAATCGGCCAACGCGCGGGGAGAGGCG
GTTTGCGTATTGGGCGCTCTTCCGCTTCCTCGCTCACTGACTCGCTGCGCTCGGTCGTTCGGCTGCGGCG
AGCGGTATCAGCTCACTCAAAGGCGGTAATACGGTTATCCACAGAATCAGGGGATAACGCAGGAAAGAAC
ATGTGAGCAAAAGGCCAGCAAAAGGCCAGGAACCGTAAAAAGGCCGCGTTGCTGGCGTTTTTCCATAGGC
TCCGCCCCCCTGACGAGCATCACAAAAATCGACGCTCAAGTCAGAGGTGGCGAAACCCGACAGGACTATA
AAGATACCAGGCGTTTCCCCCTGGAAGCTCCCTCGTGCGCTCTCCTGTTCCGACCCTGCCGCTTACCGGA
TACCTGTCCGCCTTTCTCCCTTCGGGAAGCGTGGCGCTTTCTCATAGCTCACGCTGTAGGTATCTCAGTT
CGGTGTAGGTCGTTCGCTCCAAGCTGGGCTGTGTGCACGAACCCCCCGTTCAGCCCGACCGCTGCGCCTT
ATCCGGTAACTATCGTCTTGAGTCCAACCCGGTAAGACACGACTTATCGCCACTGGCAGCAGCCACTGGT
AACAGGATTAGCAGAGCGAGGTATGTAGGCGGTGCTACAGAGTTCTTGAAGTGGTGGCCTAACTACGGCT
ACACTAGAAGAACAGTATTTGGTATCTGCGCTCTGCTGAAGCCAGTTACCTTCGGAAAAAGAGTTGGTAG
CTCTTGATCCGGCAAACAAACCACCGCTGGTAGCGGTGGTTTTTTTGTTTGCAAGCAGCAGATTACGCGC
AGAAAAAAAGGATCTCAAGAAGATCCTTTGATCTTTTCTACGGGGTCTGACGCTCAGTGGAACGAAAACT
CACGTTAAGGGATTTTGGTCATGAGATTATCAAAAAGGATCTTCACCTAGATCCTTTTAAATTAAAAATG
AAGTTTTAAATCAATCTAAAGTATATATGAGTAAACTTGGTCTGACAGTTACCAATGCTTAATCAGTGAG
GCACCTATCTCAGCGATCTGTCTATTTCGTTCATCCATAGTTGCCTGACTCCCCGTCGTGTAGATAACTA
CGATACGGGAGGGCTTACCATCTGGCCCCAGTGCTGCAATGATACCGCGAGACCCACGCTCACCGGCTCC
AGATTTATCAGCAATAAACCAGCCAGCCGGAAGGGCCGAGCGCAGAAGTGGTCCTGCAACTTTATCCGCC
TCCATCCAGTCTATTAATTGTTGCCGGGAAGCTAGAGTAAGTAGTTCGCCAGTTAATAGTTTGCGCAACG
TTGTTGCCATTGCTACAGGCATCGTGGTGTCACGCTCGTCGTTTGGTATGGCTTCATTCAGCTCCGGTTC
CCAACGATCAAGGCGAGTTACATGATCCCCCATGTTGTGCAAAAAAGCGGTTAGCTCCTTCGGTCCTCCG
ATCGTTGTCAGAAGTAAGTTGGCCGCAGTGTTATCACTCATGGTTATGGCAGCACTGCATAATTCTCTTA
CTGTCATGCCATCCGTAAGATGCTTTTCTGTGACTGGTGAGTACTCAACCAAGTCATTCTGAGAATAGTG
TATGCGGCGACCGAGTTGCTCTTGCCCGGCGTCAATACGGGATAATACCGCGCCACATAGCAGAACTTTA
AAAGTGCTCATCATTGGAAAACGTTCTTCGGGGCGAAAACTCTCAAGGATCTTACCGCTGTTGAGATCCA
GTTCGATGTAACCCACTCGTGCACCCAACTGATCTTCAGCATCTTTTACTTTCACCAGCGTTTCTGGGTG
AGCAAAAACAGGAAGGCAAAATGCCGCAAAAAAGGGAATAAGGGCGACACGGAAATGTTGAATACTCATA
CTCTTCCTTTTTCAATATTATTGAAGCATTTATCAGGGTTATTGTCTCATGAGCGGATACATATTTGAAT
GTATTTAGAAAAATAAACAAATAGGGGTTCCGCGCACATTTCCCCGAAAAGTGCCACCTGACGTCGACGG
ATCGGGAGATCTCCCGATCCCCTATGGTGCACTCTCAGTACAATCTGCTCTGATGCCGCATAGTTAAGCC
AGTATCTGCTCCCTGCTTGTGTGTTGGAGGTCGCTGAGTAGTGCGCGAGCAAAATTTAAGCTACAACAAG
GCAAGGCTTGACCGACAATTGCATGAAGAATCTGCTTAGGGTTAGGCGTTTTGCGCTGCTTCGCGATGTA
CGGGCCAGATATACGCGTT
